>Addgene plasmid #86502 | CIAR_pcDNA5/FRT/TO | addgene full sequence | sequence record 171532 | Addgene NGS Result
GACGGATCGGGAGATCTCCCGATCCCCTATGGTGCACTCTCAGTACAATCTGCTCTGATGCCGCATAGTT
AAGCCAGTATCTGCTCCCTGCTTGTGTGTTGGAGGTCGCTGAGTAGTGCGCGAGCAAAATTTAAGCTACA
ACAAGGCAAGGCTTGACCGACAATTGCATGAAGAATCTGCTTAGGGTTAGGCGTTTTGCGCTGCTTCGCG
ATGTACGGGCCAGATATACGCGTTGACATTGATTATTGACTAGTTATTAATAGTAATCAATTACGGGGTC
ATTAGTTCATAGCCCATATATGGAGTTCCGCGTTACATAACTTACGGTAAATGGCCCGCCTGGCTGACCG
CCCAACGACCCCCGCCCATTGACGTCAATAATGACGTATGTTCCCATAGTAACGCCAATAGGGACTTTCC
ATTGACGTCAATGGGTGGAGTATTTACGGTAAACTGCCCACTTGGCAGTACATCAAGTGTATCATATGCC
AAGTACGCCCCCTATTGACGTCAATGACGGTAAATGGCCCGCCTGGCATTATGCCCAGTACATGACCTTA
TGGGACTTTCCTACTTGGCAGTACATCTACGTATTAGTCATCGCTATTACCATGGTGATGCGGTTTTGGC
AGTACATCAATGGGCGTGGATAGCGGTTTGACTCACGGGGATTTCCAAGTCTCCACCCCATTGACGTCAA
TGGGAGTTTGTTTTGGCACCAAAATCAACGGGACTTTCCAAAATGTCGTAACAACTCCGCCCCATTGACG
CAAATGGGCGGTAGGCGTGTACGGTGGGAGGTCTATATAAGCAGAGCTCTCCCTATCAGTGATAGAGATC
TCCCTATCAGTGATAGAGATCGTCGACGAGCTCGTTTAGTGAACCGTCAGATCGCCTGGAGACGCCATCC
ACGCTGTTTTGACCTCCATAGAAGACACCGGGACCGATCCAGCCTCCGGACTCTAGCGTTTAAACATGGC
TCCTCCTAATCTGTGGGCGGCACAGCGTTATGGGCGTGAACTGCGGCGTATGGCCGATGAGGGTGAGGGT
TCCTTCAAGGGTAGCGGAACTGGGTCTGGGACTGGGAGTGGCACCGGTTCAGGGACAGGAGATGTGTATC
GCTTTGCTGAGCCTGACTCCGAAGAGAACATTATCTTCGAAGAGAATATGCAGCCTAAAGCTGGTATTCC
GATTATCAAAGCCGGGACCGTGATTAAGCTGATCGAGCGTCTGACATATCACATGTACGCCGACCCCAAC
TTTGTTCGCACCTTCCTGACCACATATCGTTCCTTTTGCAAGCCACAGGAACTGCTGTCTCTGATTATCG
AGCGGTTCGAAATTCCAGAACCAGAGCCAACCGAGGCAGATCGTATTGCGATCGAAAACGGCGACCAGCC
TCTGAGCGCGGAGCTGAAACGTTTTCGGAAGGAATACATCCAGCCGGTCCAGCTGCGGGTTCTGAATGTC
TGTCGCCATTGGGTGGAGCACCATTTTTATGATTTCGAACGGGACGCTTACCTGCTGCAGCGCATGGAAG
AGTTCATTGGTACAGTCCGCGGGAAAGCCATGAAAAAGTGGGTGGAATCCATTACTAAGATTATCCAGCG
CAAAAAGATCGCCCGTGATAACGGGCCAGGACACAATATCACATTTCAGAGCTCCCCGCCCACTGTGGAG
TGGCACATTTCTCGTCCCGGTCATATCGAAACCTTCGATCTGCTGACACTGCATCCAATTGAGATCGCTC
GTCAGCTGACACTGCTGGAATCTGACCTGTATCGTGCAGTGCAGCCAAGCGAGCTGGTGGGCTCCGTTTG
GACCAAAGAGGATAAGGAAATTAACAGTCCAAATCTGCTGAAAATGATCCGCCACACTACCAACCTGACT
CTGTGGTTTGAAAAGTGCATTGTTGAAACCGAGAATCTGGAAGAGCGTGTCGCGGTGGTTAGCCGGATTA
TCGAGATCCTGCAGGTGTTTCAGGAACTGAACAATTTCAACGGCGTTCTGGAGGTCGTGTCCGCAATGAA
CAGCAGCCCTGTGTATCGCCTGGACCATACCTTCGAACAGATTCCGAGCCGTCAGAAAAAGATCCTGGAA
GAGGCGCACGAGCTGTCCGAAGATCATTATAAAAAGTACCTGGCAAAACTGCGCTCTATTAACCCACCTT
GCGTGCCGTTTTTCGGTATTTACCTGACTAACATCCTGAAGACCGAAGAGGGAAATCCGGAGGTTCTGAA
ACGTCACGGCAAGGAACTGATCAACTTTTCAAAACGCCGTAAGGTCGCCGAGATTCTCGGTGAAATCCAG
CAGTATCAGAATCAGCCTTACTGTCTGCGTGTGGAGAGCGACATTAAACGGTTTTTCGAAAACCTGAATC
CGATGGGGAACAGTATGGAAAAAGAGTTTACCGATTACCTGTTCAATAAGTCACTGGAAATCGAGCCTGG
CTCTGGTTCACAGAGCAACCGTGAACTGGTTGTCGATTTTCTGTCCTATAAACTGTCTCAGAAGGGCTAC
TCCTGGTCTCAGTTCAGCGACGTCGAAGAGAATCGGACAGAGGCTCCGGAAGGTACTGAATCTGAGATGG
AAACCCCCAGTGCCATTAACGGGAATCCATCATGGCACCTGGCAGATAGCCCCGCTGTTAATGGAGCCAC
CGGACATTCGAGCTCCCTGGACGCCCGCGAGGTTATCCCAATGGCCGCAGTCAAACAGGCGCTGCGTGAA
GCAGGAGATGAGTTTGAACTGCGCTATCGGCGCGCGTTCAGTGACCTGACCTCACAGCTGCACATTACAC
CCGGCACTGCATACCAGAGTTTTGAGCAGGTGGTTAACGAACTGTTCCGCGACGGAGTGAATTGGGGCCG
TATCGTTGCGTTTTTCAGTTTTGGCGGTGCACTGTGTGTCGAGTCAGTGGATAAAGAAATGCAGGTCCTG
GTGTCTCGTATTGCAGCTTGGATGGCAACTTATCTGAACGATCATCTGGAGCCGTGGATTCAGGAAAATG
GGGGATGGGACACCTTCGTGGAACTGTACGGCAACAATGCGGCGGCTGAGAGTCGTAAGGGGCAGGAGCG
GTTCAATCGTTGGTTTCTGCAGCACAAGCTGCGGAAGCTGAACCCTCCTGATGAGAGTGGCCCCGGCTGC
ATGAGCTGCAAGTGTGTGCTCTCCTGATTAAGCTTGGTACCGAGCTCGGATCCACTAGTCCAGTGTGGTG
GAATTCTGCAGATATCCAGCACAGTGGCGGCCGCTCGAGTCTAGAGGGCCCGTTTAAACCCGCTGATCAG
CCTCGACTGTGCCTTCTAGTTGCCAGCCATCTGTTGTTTGCCCCTCCCCCGTGCCTTCCTTGACCCTGGA
AGGTGCCACTCCCACTGTCCTTTCCTAATAAAATGAGGAAATTGCATCGCATTGTCTGAGTAGGTGTCAT
TCTATTCTGGGGGGTAGGGTGGGGCAGGACAGCAAGGGGGAGGATTGGGAAGACAATAGCAGGCATGCTG
GGGATGCGGTGGGCTCTATGGCTTCTGAGGCGGAAAGAACCAGCTGGGGCTCTAGGGGGTATCCCC
[124 nt withheld, positions 3567-3690]
C
[91 nt withheld, positions 3692-3782]
AGGGTGATGGTTCACGTACCTAGAAGTTCCTATTCCGAAGTTCCTATTCTCTAGAAAGTATAGGAACTTC
CTTGGCCAAAAAGCCTGAACTCACCGCGACGTCTGTCGAGAAGTTTCTGATCGAAAAGTTCGACAGCGTC
TCCGACCTGATGCAGCTCTCGGAGGGCGAAGAATCTCGTGCTTTCAGCTTCGATGTAGGAGGGCGTGGAT
ATGTCCTGCGGGTAAATAGCTGCGCCGATGGTTTCTACAAAGATCGTTATGTTTATCGGCACTTTGCATC
GGCCGCGCTCCCGATTCCGGAAGTGCTTGACATTGGGGAATTCAGCGAGAGCCTGACCTATTGCATCTCC
CGCCGTGCACAGGGTGTCACGTTGCAAGACCTGCCTGAAACCGAACTGCCCGCTGTTCTGCAGCCGGTCG
CGGAGGCCATGGATGCGATCGCTGCGGCCGATCTTAGCCAGACGAGCGGGTTCGGCCCATTCGGACCGCA
AGGAATCGGTCAATACACTACATGGCGTGATTTCATATGCGCGATTGCTGATCCCCATGTGTATCACTGG
CAAACTGTGATGGACGACACCGTCAGTGCGTCCGTCGCGCAGGCTCTCGATGAGCTGATGCTTTGGGCCG
AGGACTGCCCCGAAGTCCGGCACCTCGTGCACGCGGATTTCGGCTCCAACAATGTCCTGACGGACAATGG
CCGCATAACAGCGGTCATTGACTGGAGCGAGGCGATGTTCGGGGATTCCCAATACGAGGTCGCCAACATC
TTCTTCTGGAGGCCGTGGTTGGCTTGTATGGAGCAGCAGACGCGCTACTTCGAGCGGAGGCATCCGGAGC
TTGCAGGATCGCCGCGGCTCCGGGCGTATATGCTCCGCATTGGTCTTGACCAACTCTATCAGAGCTTGGT
TGACGGCAATTTCGATGATGCAGCTTGGGCGCAGGGTCGATGCGACGCAATCGTCCGATCCGGAGCCGGG
ACTGTCGGGCGTACACAAATCGCCCGCAGAAGCGCGGCCGTCTGGACCGATGGCTGTGTAGAAGTACTCG
CCGATAGTGGAAACCGACGCCCCAGCACTCGTCCGAGGGCAAAGGAATAGCACGTACTACGAGATTTCGA
TTCCACCGCCGCCTTCTATGAAAGGTTGGGCTTCGGAATCGTTTTCCGGGACGCCGGCTGGATGATCCTC
CAGCGCGGGGATCTCATGCTGGAGTTCTTCGCCCACCCCAACTTGTTTATTGCAGCTTATAATGGTTACA
AATAAAGCAATAGCATCACAAATTTCACAAATAAAGCATTTTTTTCACTGCATTCTAGTTGTGGTTTGTC
CAAACTCATCAATGTATCTTATCATGTCTGTATACCGTCGACCTCTAGCTAGAGCTTGGCGTAATCATGG
TCATAGCTGTTTCCTGTGTGAAATTGTTATCCGCTCACAATTCCACACAACATACGAGCCGGAAGCATAA
AGTGTAAAGCCTGGGGTGCCTAATGAGTGAGCTAACTCACATTAATTGCGTTGCGCTCACTGCCCGCTTT
CCAGTCGGGAAACCTGTCGTGCCAGCTGCATTAATGAATCGGCCAACGCGCGGGGAGAGGCGGTTTGCGT
ATTGGGCGCTCTTCCGCTTCCTCGCTCACTGACTCGCTGCGCTCGGTCGTTCGGCTGCGGCGAGCGGTAT
CAGCTCACTCAAAGGCGGTAATACGGTTATCCACAGAATCAGGGGATAACGCAGGAAAGAACATGTGAGC
AAAAGGCCAGCAAAAGGCCAGGAACCGTAAAAAGGCCGCGTTGCTGGCGTTTTTCCATAGGCTCCGCCCC
CCTGACGAGCATCACAAAAATCGACGCTCAAGTCAGAGGTGGCGAAACCCGACAGGACTATAAAGATACC
AGGCGTTTCCCCCTGGAAGCTCCCTCGTGCGCTCTCCTGTTCCGACCCTGCCGCTTACCGGATACCTGTC
CGCCTTTCTCCCTTCGGGAAGCGTGGCGCTTTCTCATAGCTCACGCTGTAGGTATCTCAGTTCGGTGTAG
GTCGTTCGCTCCAAGCTGGGCTGTGTGCACGAACCCCCCGTTCAGCCCGACCGCTGCGCCTTATCCGGTA
ACTATCGTCTTGAGTCCAACCCGGTAAGACACGACTTATCGCCACTGGCAGCAGCCACTGGTAACAGGAT
TAGCAGAGCGAGGTATGTAGGCGGTGCTACAGAGTTCTTGAAGTGGTGGCCTAACTACGGCTACACTAGA
AGAACAGTATTTGGTATCTGCGCTCTGCTGAAGCCAGTTACCTTCGGAAAAAGAGTTGGTAGCTCTTGAT
CCGGCAAACAAACCACCGCTGGTAGCGGTGGTTTTTTTGTTTGCAAGCAGCAGATTACGCGCAGAAAAAA
AGGATCTCAAGAAGATCCTTTGATCTTTTCTACGGGGTCTGACGCTCAGTGGAACGAAAACTCACGTTAA
GGGATTTTGGTCATGAGATTATCAAAAAGGATCTTCACCTAGATCCTTTTAAATTAAAAATGAAGTTTTA
AATCAATCTAAAGTATATATGAGTAAACTTGGTCTGACAGTTACCAATGCTTAATCAGTGAGGCACCTAT
CTCAGCGATCTGTCTATTTCGTTCATCCATAGTTGCCTGACTCCCCGTCGTGTAGATAACTACGATACGG
GAGGGCTTACCATCTGGCCCCAGTGCTGCAATGATACCGCGAGACCCACGCTCACCGGCTCCAGATTTAT
CAGCAATAAACCAGCCAGCCGGAAGGGCCGAGCGCAGAAGTGGTCCTGCAACTTTATCCGCCTCCATCCA
GTCTATTAATTGTTGCCGGGAAGCTAGAGTAAGTAGTTCGCCAGTTAATAGTTTGCGCAACGTTGTTGCC
ATTGCTACAGGCATCGTGGTGTCACGCTCGTCGTTTGGTATGGCTTCATTCAGCTCCGGTTCCCAACGAT
CAAGGCGAGTTACATGATCCCCCATGTTGTGCAAAAAAGCGGTTAGCTCCTTCGGTCCTCCGATCGTTGT
CAGAAGTAAGTTGGCCGCAGTGTTATCACTCATGGTTATGGCAGCACTGCATAATTCTCTTACTGTCATG
CCATCCGTAAGATGCTTTTCTGTGACTGGTGAGTACTCAACCAAGTCATTCTGAGAATAGTGTATGTGGC
GACCGAGTTGCTCTTGCCCGGCGTCAATACGGGATAATACCGCGCCACATAGCAGAACTTTAAAAGTGCT
CATCATTGGAAAACGTTCTTCGGGGCGAAAACTCTCAAGGATCTTACCGCTGTTGAGATCCAGTTCGATG
TAACCCACTCGTGCACCCAACTGATCTTCAGCATCTTTTACTTTCACCAGCGTTTCTGGGTGAGCAAAAA
CAGGAAGGCAAAATGCCGCAAAAAAGGGAATAAGGGCGACACGGAAATGTTGAATACTCATACTCTTCCT
TTTTCAATATTATTGAAGCATTTATCAGGGTTATTGTCTCATGAGCGGATACATATTTGAATGTATTTAG
AAAAATAAACAAATAGGGGTTCCGCGCACATTTCCCCGAAAAGTGCCACCTGACGTC
Features (pLannotate 1.2.2; 24 found; start..end, strand, type, name):
     28..80      -  misc_feature   bom (fragment): basis of mobility region from pBR322
    235..614     +  enhancer       CMV enhancer: human cytomegalovirus immediate early enhancer
    615..818     +  promoter       CMV promoter: human cytomegalovirus (CMV) immediate early promoter
    820..839     +  promoter       PLtetO-1 promoter (fragment): modified phage lambda PL promoter with tet operator sites (Lutz and Bujard, 1997)
    841..860     +  promoter       PLtetO-1 promoter (fragment): modified phage lambda PL promoter with tet operator sites (Lutz and Bujard, 1997)
    868..901     +  promoter       TRE3GV promoter (fragment): 3rd-generation Tet-responsive promoter that can be activated by binding of Tet-On® 3G, optimized for retroviral and lentiviral vectors
    931..1059    +  CDS            BAD (fragment): BAD_HUMAN - Also known as BBC6, BCL2L8. Experimental evidence at protein level: Swiss-Prot protein existence level 1. Promotes cell death. Successfully competes for the binding to Bcl-X(L), Bcl-2 and Bcl-W, thereby affecting the level of heterodimerization of these proteins with BAX. Can reverse the death repressor activity of Bcl-X(L), but not that of Bcl-2 (By similarity). Appears to act as a link between growth factor receptor signaling and the apoptotic pathways. From Homo sapiens (Human).
   1111..2448    +  CDS            SOS1 (fragment): SOS1_HUMAN - Experimental evidence at protein level: Swiss-Prot protein existence level 1. Promotes the exchange of Ras-bound GDP by GTP (PubMed:8493579). Probably by promoting Ras activation, regulates phosphorylation of MAP kinase MAPK3 in response to EGF (PubMed:17339331). Catalytic component of a trimeric complex that participates in transduction of signals from Ras to Rac by promoting the Rac-specific guanine nucleotide exchange factor (GEF) activity (By similarity). From Homo sapiens (Human).
   2458..3099    +  CDS            BCL2L1 (fragment): B2CL1_HUMAN - Also known as BCL2L, BCLX. Experimental evidence at protein level: Swiss-Prot protein existence level 1. Isoform Bcl-X(S) promotes apoptosis. From Homo sapiens (Human).
   3099..3177    +  CDS            H-Ras (fragment): human small GTPase proto-oncoprotein
   3297..3408    +  polyA_signal   bGH poly(A) signal: bovine growth hormone polyadenylation signal
   3525..3546    +  promoter       SV40 promoter (fragment): SV40 enhancer and early promoter
   3567..3800    +  rep_origin     f1 ori (fragment) (sequence partly withheld): f1 bacteriophage origin of replication; arrow indicates direction of (+) strand synthesis
   3805..3852    +  protein_bind   FRT: FLP-mediated recombination occurs in the 8-bp core sequence TCTAGAAA (Turan and Bode, 2011). FLP recombinase from the Saccharomyces cerevisiae 2μ plasmid
   3860..4882    +  CDS            HygR: aminoglycoside phosphotransferase from E. coli; aph(4)-Ia; confers resistance to hygromycin
   4892..5017    +  CDS            ble (fragment): BLE_KLEPN - Experimental evidence at protein level: Swiss-Prot protein existence level 1. Binding protein with a strong affinity to the bleomycin family of antibiotics. Binds to CL990; an antimitotic-antibiotic compound. From Klebsiella pneumoniae.
   5012..5133    +  polyA_signal   SV40 poly(A) signal: SV40 polyadenylation signal
   5206..5222    -  protein_bind   lac operator: The lac repressor binds to the lac operator to inhibit transcription in E. coli. This inhibition can be relieved by adding lactose or isopropyl-β-D-thiogalactopyranoside (IPTG). lac repressor encoded by lacI
   5230..5260    -  promoter       lac promoter: promoter for the E. coli lac operon
   5275..5296    -  protein_bind   CAP binding site: CAP binding activates transcription in the presence of cAMP. E. coli catabolite activator protein
   5309..5401    -  CDS            lacI (fragment): lac repressor; lacI; The lac repressor binds to the lac operator to inhibit transcription in E. coli. This inhibition can be relieved by adding lactose or isopropyl-β-D-thiogalactopyranoside (IPTG).
   5584..6172    -  rep_origin     ori: high-copy-number ColE1/pMB1/pBR322/pUC origin of replication
   6343..7203    -  CDS            AmpR: β-lactamase; bla; confers resistance to ampicillin, carbenicillin, and related antibiotics
   7204..7308    -  promoter       AmpR promoter: bla
