[The description below was written by a language model from this plasmid's Addgene catalogue record and pLannotate feature annotations shown in this document.]
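Description:
CIAR_pcDNA5/FRT/TO is a 7.3 kb mammalian expression plasmid built on the Invitrogen pcDNA5/FRT/TO backbone and designed for generating isogenic stable lines through Flp-In site-specific integration. In bacteria it is maintained as a high-copy plasmid through a ColE1/pUC-type origin and selected with ampicillin (AmpR under the bla promoter). For mammalian cells it carries an FRT site placed directly upstream of a hygromycin resistance coding sequence followed by an SV40 poly(A) signal. No intact promoter is annotated ahead of HygR. This fits the Flp-In design, in which FLP-mediated recombination into a genomic FRT landing site supplies the elements needed for hygromycin resistance, so selection enriches for correctly targeted integrants.

The payload is CIAR (Chemically Inducible Activator of RAS, also called S.17.3), a roughly 2.2 kb engineered human fusion inserted by Gibson cloning. It is driven by the CMV enhancer/promoter with tandem tet operator sites and terminated by the bGH poly(A) signal, so expression can be held off in cells producing Tet repressor and induced with tetracycline or doxycycline. The feature table shows the open reading frame as a short BAD-derived segment, the catalytic region of SOS1 (SOScat, recorded with a T968L mutation), a BCL2L1 (Bcl-xL) domain, and a C-terminal H-Ras fragment. The H-Ras fragment is probably a membrane-targeting tail, though the record does not say so. The layout suggests an intramolecular BAD/Bcl-xL interaction that restrains the RAS exchange factor until a small molecule disrupts it, but the record does not state the mechanism or the inducing compound. The associated publication describes the construct as a computationally engineered RAS rheostat for studying RAS-ERK signalling dynamics.
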