Addgene plasmid #86502: CIAR_pcDNA5/FRT/TO
Purpose: Expresses CIAR in mammalian cells. Used to generate Flp-In stables.
Depositing lab: Dustin Maly. Depositing organization: University of Washington. Publication: A computationally engineered RAS rheostat reveals RAS-ERK signaling dynamics. Rose JC, Huang PS, Camp ND, Ye J, Leidal AM, Goreshnik I, Trevillian BM, Dickinson MS, Cunningham-Bryant D, Debnath J, Baker D, Wolf-Yadlin A, Maly DJ. Nat Chem Biol. 2016 Nov 21. doi: 10.1038/nchembio.2244. PubMed 27870838.
Backbone
  Vector backbone: pcDNA5/FRT/TO
  Backbone manufacturer: Invitrogen
  Backbone size w/o insert (bp): 5137
  Total vector size (bp): 7339
  Vector type: Mammalian Expression ; FRT
  Selectable markers: Hygromycin
Growth in bacteria
  Bacterial resistance: Ampicillin, 100 μg/mL
  Growth temperature: 37°C
  Growth strain: DH5alpha
  Copy number: High Copy
Gene/Insert
  Gene/Insert name: CIAR (alt names: S.17.3; Chemically Inducible Activator of RAS)
  Species: H. sapiens (human)
  Insert size (bp): 2202
  Mutation: T968L in SOScat
  Entrez Gene: SOS1 (a.k.a. GF1, GGF1, GINGF, HGF, NS4, SOS-1)
  Promoter: CMV (tet operator)
  Cloning method: Gibson Cloning
  Sequencing primers: 5′ CMV_F; 3′ BGHR
Terms and licenses: Academic/Nonprofit Terms; Industry Terms: Not Available to Industry
How to cite: CIAR_pcDNA5/FRT/TO was a gift from Dustin Maly (Addgene plasmid # 86502 ; http://n2t.net/addgene:86502 ; RRID:Addgene_86502)
